Addgene plasmid #200990: pTn7-SCOUT20
Purpose: (Empty Backbone) pL0V-Lv2-pUC18R6KT-miniTn7-GG-Esp3I sites for Antb modules, ApR
Depositing lab: Philip Poole. Depositing organization: University of Oxford. Publication: Stable, fluorescent markers for tracking synthetic communities and assembly dynamics. Jorrin B, Haskett TL, Knights HE, Martyn A, Underwood TJ, Dolliver J, Ledermann R, Poole PS. Microbiome. 2024 May 7;12(1):81. doi: 10.1186/s40168-024-01792-2. PubMed 38715147.
Backbone
  Vector backbone: pTn7-SCOUT10
  Backbone manufacturer: Philip Poole lab
  Backbone size (bp): 4659
  Modifications to backbone: lacZ Golden Gate level 1cloning was replace by a GG level two containg the chromogenic gene tspurple
  Vector type: Bacterial Expression
Growth in bacteria
  Bacterial resistance: Ampicillin, 100 μg/mL
  Growth temperature: 37°C
  Growth strain: EC100D pir-116
  Copy number: High Copy
Gene/Insert
  Cloning method: Restriction Enzyme
Terms and licenses: Academic/Nonprofit Terms; Industry Terms: Not Available to Industry
Depositor comments: Ec100D pir-116 genotype: F- mcrA Δ(mrr-hsdRMS-mcrBC) ϕ80dlacZΔM15 ΔlacX74 recA1 endA1 araD139 Δ(ara, leu)7697 galU galK λ- rpsL nupG pir-116(DHRF) Maintains plasmids at ~250 copies per cell. This strain is naturally resistant to streptomycin
How to cite: pTn7-SCOUT20 was a gift from Philip Poole (Addgene plasmid # 200990 ; http://n2t.net/addgene:200990 ; RRID:Addgene_200990)
