[The description below was written by a language model from this plasmid's Addgene catalogue record and pLannotate feature annotations shown in this document.]
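Description:
pTn7-SCOUT20 is an empty-backbone mini-Tn7 delivery vector from the pTn7-SCOUT series, derived from pTn7-SCOUT10 and built on a pUC18R6KT-miniTn7 framework. It is 4,659 bp and is classed as a bacterial expression vector. The only complete replication origin annotated is the R6K γ ori, which needs the pi initiator protein. The plasmid is therefore kept in a pir-116 E. coli host, where it is recorded as high copy. Only a short fragment of the ColE1/pUC origin is annotated, which suggests the plasmid would act as a non-replicating suicide vector in recipients lacking pir. An incP oriT, together with a bom fragment, allows conjugative mobilisation into other bacteria. Selection is by ampicillin through bla and its native promoter, both of which lie outside the transposon.

The cargo region lies between the Tn7R and Tn7L ends, so it can be inserted into a recipient chromosome when Tn7 transposase is supplied in trans. The transposase is not encoded on this plasmid. Within the ends are lambda t0 and rrnB T1 terminators that insulate the cassette, and a pair of FRT sites. According to the record, Esp3I Golden Gate sites accept antibiotic-resistance modules; their exact position is not annotated, but placement between the FRT sites would allow later FLP-mediated marker removal. The lacZ level 1 cloning site of the parent was replaced by a level 2 Golden Gate site carrying the chromogenic gene tsPurple. This probably corresponds to the coding sequence downstream of a J23119-type constitutive promoter fragment, which the automated annotation labels as the related Actinia equina protein AQ14. It presumably serves as a colour-based dropout screen for successful assembly. The short lacZα, CmR and lacI fragments appear to be cloning remnants. The associated work concerns stable fluorescent marking of bacteria to track synthetic communities.
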