Features (pLannotate 1.2.2; 19 found; start..end, strand, type, name):
      1..109     +  oriT           oriT: incP origin of transfer
    141..516     +  rep_origin     R6K γ ori: γ replication origin from E. coli plasmid R6K; requires the R6K initiator protein pi for replication
    522..754     -  rep_origin     ori (fragment): high-copy-number ColE1/pMB1/pBR322/pUC origin of replication
    925..1785    -  CDS            AmpR: β-lactamase; bla; confers resistance to ampicillin, carbenicillin, and related antibiotics
   1786..1890    -  promoter       AmpR promoter: bla
   2076..2175    +  misc_feature   bom (fragment): basis of mobility region from pBR322
   2181..2249    -  CDS            lacZα (fragment): LacZα fragment of β-galactosidase; lacZ fragment
   2321..2519    -  mobile_element Tn7R (fragment): mini-Tn7 element (right end of the Tn7 transposon) Tn7
   2523..2547    -  misc_feature   MCS (fragment): pBluescript multiple cloning site
   2568..2662    +  terminator     lambda t0 terminator: transcription terminator from phage lambda
   2672..2701    +  CDS            CmR (fragment): chloramphenicol acetyltransferase confers resistance to chloramphenicol
   2765..2851    +  terminator     rrnB T1 terminator: Escherichia coli rrnB; transcription terminator T1 from the E. coli rrnB gene
   2911..2944    +  protein_bind   FRT (minimal): supports FLP-mediated excision but not integration (Turan and Bode, 2011) FLP recombinase from the Saccharomyces cerevisiae 2μ plasmid
   3049..3096    +  protein_bind   FRT: FLP-mediated recombination occurs in the 8-bp core sequence TCTAGAAA (Turan and Bode, 2011). FLP recombinase from the Saccharomyces cerevisiae 2μ plasmid
   3190..3211    +  promoter       J23119(SpeI) promoter (fragment): bacterial promoter (Registry of Standard Biological Parts BBa J23119) modified to end with an SpeI site
   3266..3925    +  CDS            AQ14: AQ14 is a basic (constitutively fluorescent) red fluorescent protein published in 2005, derived from Actinia equina.
   4056..4150    +  terminator     lambda t0 terminator: transcription terminator from phage lambda
   4191..4356    -  mobile_element Tn7L: mini-Tn7 element (left end of the Tn7 transposon) Tn7
   4389..4443    -  CDS            lacI (fragment): lac repressor; lacI; The lac repressor binds to the lac operator to inhibit transcription in E. coli. This inhibition can be relieved by adding lactose or isopropyl-β-D-thiogalactopyranoside (IPTG).
>Addgene plasmid #200990 | pTn7-SCOUT20 | addgene full sequence | sequence record 396379 | Addgene NGS Result
GGGCAGGATAGGTGAAGTAGGCCCACCCGCGAGCGGGTGTTCCTTCTTCACTGTCCCTTATTCGCACCTG
GCGGTGCTCAACGGGAATCCTGCTCTGCGAGGCTGGCCGATAAGCTCTGATAACGCAGGAAAGAACATGG
GCAGTTCAACCTGTTGATAGTACGTACTAAGCTCTCATGTTTCACGTACTAAGCTCTCAAGTTTAACGTA
CTAAGCTCTCATGTTTAACGAACTAAACCCTCATGGCTAACGTACTAAGCTCTCATGGCTAACGTACTAA
GCTCTCATGTTTCACGTACTAAGCTCTCATGTTTGAACAATAAAATTAATATAAATCAGCAACTTAAATA
GCCTCTAAGGTTTTAAGTTTTATAAGAAAAAAAAGAATATATAAGGCTTTTAAAGCTTTTAAGGTTTAAC
GGTTGTGGACAACAAGCCAGGGATGTAACGCACTGAGAAGCCCTTAGAGCCTCTCAAAGCAATTTTGAGT
GACACAGGAACACTTAACGGCTGACAACCGGCTGGTAACAGGATTAGCAGAGCGAGGTATGTAGGCGGTG
CTACAGAGTTCTTGAAGTGGTGGCCTAACTACGGCTACACTAGAAGAACAGTATTTGGTATCTGCGCTCT
GCTGAAGCCAGTTACCTTCGGAAAAAGAGTTGGTAGCTCTTGATCCGGCAAACAAACCACCGCTGGTAGC
GGTGGTTTTTTTGTTTGCAAGCAGCAGATTACGCGCAGAAAAAAAGGATCTCAAGAAGATCCTTTGATCT
TTTCTACGGGGTCTGACGCTCAGTGGAACGAAAACTCACGTTAAGGGATTTTGGTCATGAGATTATCAAA
AAGGATCTTCACCTAGATCCTTTTAAATTAAAAATGAAGTTTTAAATCAATCTAAAGTATATATGAGTAA
ACTTGGTCTGACAGTTACCAATGCTTAATCAGTGAGGCACCTATCTCAGCGATCTGTCTATTTCGTTCAT
CCATAGTTGCCTGACTCCCCGTCGTGTAGATAACTACGATACGGGAGGGCTTACCATCTGGCCCCAGTGC
TGCAATGATACCGCGGGACCCACGCTCACCGGCTCCAGATTTATCAGCAATAAACCAGCCAGCCGGAAGG
GCCGAGCGCAGAAGTGGTCCTGCAACTTTATCCGCCTCCATCCAGTCTATTAATTGTTGCCGGGAAGCTA
GAGTAAGTAGTTCGCCAGTTAATAGTTTGCGCAACGTTGTTGCCATTGCTACAGGCATCGTGGTGTCACG
CTCGTCGTTTGGTATGGCTTCATTCAGCTCCGGTTCCCAACGATCAAGGCGAGTTACATGATCCCCCATG
TTGTGCAAAAAAGCGGTTAGCTCCTTCGGTCCTCCGATCGTTGTCAGAAGTAAGTTGGCCGCAGTGTTAT
CACTCATGGTTATGGCAGCACTGCATAATTCTCTTACTGTCATGCCATCCGTAAGATGCTTTTCTGTGAC
TGGTGAGTACTCAACCAAGTCATTCTGAGAATAGTGTATGCGGCGACCGAGTTGCTCTTGCCCGGCGTCA
ATACGGGATAATACCGCGCCACATAGCAGAACTTTAAAAGTGCTCATCATTGGAAAACGTTCTTCGGGGC
GAAAACTCTCAAGGATCTTACCGCTGTTGAGATCCAGTTCGATGTAACCCACTCGTGCACCCAACTGATC
TTCAGCATCTTTTACTTTCACCAGCGTTTCTGGGTGAGCAAAAACAGGAAGGCAAAATGCCGCAAAAAAG
GGAATAAGGGCGACACGGAAATGTTGAATACTCATACTCTTCCTTTTTCAATATTATTGAAGCATTTATC
AGGGTTATTGTCTCATGAGCGGATACATATTTGAATGTATTTAGAAAAATAAACAAATAGGGGTTCCGCG
TACATTTCCCCGAAAAGTGCCACCTGACGTCTAAGAAACCATTATTATCATGACATTAACCTATAAAAAT
AGGCGTATCACGAGGCCCTTTCGTCTAAGCAGACGGTCACAGCTTGTCTGTAAGCGGATGCCGGGAGCAG
ACAAGCCCGTCAGGGCGCGTCAGCGGGTGTTGGCGGGTGTCGGGGCTGGCTTAACTATGCGGCATCAGAG
CAGATTGTACTGAGAGTGCACCATATGCGGTGTGAAATACCGCACAGATGCGTAAGGAGAAAATACCGCA
TCAGGCGCCATTCGCCATTCAGGCTGCGCAACTGTTGGGAAGGGCGATCGGTGCGGGCCTCTTCGCTATT
ACGCCAGCTAGAGGACCAGCCGCGTAACCTGGCAAAATCGGTTACGGTTGAGTAATAAATGGATGCCCTG
CGTAAGCAGGTGTGGGCGGACAATAAAGTCTTAAACTGAACAAAATAGATCTAAACTATGACAATAAAGT
CTTAAACTAGACAGAATAGTTGTAAACTGAAATCAGTCCAGTTATGCTGTGAAAAAGCATACTGGACTTT
TGTTATGGCTAAAGCAAACTCTTCATTTTCTGAAGTGCAAATTGCCCGTCGTATTAAAGAGGGGCGTGGG
GTTCGAGGTCGACGGTATCGATAAGCTAGCTTAATTAGCTGAGCTTGGACTCCTGTTGATAGATCCAGTA
ATGACCTCAGAACTCCATCTGGATTTGTTCAGAACGCTCGGTTGCCGCCGGGCGTTTTTTATTGGTGAGA
ATCCAAGCTAGACTGCGATGAGTGGCAGGGCGGGGCGTAATTTTTTTAAGGCAGTTATTGGTGCCCTTAA
ACGCCTGGGGTAATGACTCTCTAGCTTGAGGCATCAAATAAAACGAAAGGCTCAGTCGAAAGACTGGGCC
TTTCGTTTTATCTGTTGTTTGTCGGTGAACGCTCTCCTGAGTAGGACAAATCCGCCGCTAGGAGCTTGCG
GCCCGGACGATCGAATTGGGGATCTTGAAGTACCTATTCCGAAGTTCCTATTCTCTAGAAAGTATAGGAA
CTTCAGAGCGCTTTTGAAGCTGATGTGCTTAAAAACTTACTCTTAGTAGAGACGTTTAGAAACGTCTCTT
TGCTCCATTGCTGTTGACAAAGGGAATCAGGGGATCTTGAAGTTCCTATTCCGAAGTTCCTATTCTCTAG
AAAGTATAGGAACTTCAGAGCGCTTTTGAAGCTAATTCGAGATCATGCATAATGCCGAATTCGGATCCGG
AGTGCCTTGTCTTCTGGCCGAATTCGGATCCGGAGTTGGCAGCTAGCTCAGTCCTAGGTATTGTGCTAGC
TACTCTAGAGCTAATCATCTCGTACTAAAGAGGAGAAATTAACCAATGGCGAGCTTGGTTAAGAAAGATA
TGTGTGTTAAGATGACGATGGAAGGTACTGTGAACGGTTATCACTTTAAGTGCGTTGGCGAGGGTGAAGG
CAAGCCGTTCGAGGGCACGCAGAACATGCGCATTCGTGTCACCGAGGGCGGTCCGCTGCCTTTTGCATTC
GACATCCTGGCCCCGTGCTGTATGTACGGCTCTAAGACCTTCATTAAACACGTGAGCGGTATCCCGGATT
ACTTTAAAGAGTCCTTTCCAGAGGGCTTCACTTGGGAACGTACCCAGATTTTTGAGGACGGTGGTGTTCT
GACCGCGCACCAAGACACCAGCCTGGAAGGTAATTGCCTGATCTATAAAGTGAAGGTTCTGGGTACCAAT
TTCCCGGCGAATGGTCCGGTGATGCAAAAGAAAACCGCGGGTTGGGAGCCGTGCGTCGAGATGCTGTATC
CGCGTGACGGCGTCTTGTGTGGTCAGAGCTTGATGGCGCTGAAGTGCACCGATGGCAATCATCTGACCAG
CCACCTGCGCACGACGTATCGTAGCCGTAAACCGAGCAACGCCGTTAACATGCCGGAGTTCCATTTTGGT
GACCATCGCATCGAAATCCTGAAAGCTGAGCAGGGCAAATTCTACGAACAATACGAATCGGCTGTCGCAC
GTTACAGCGATGTGCCGGAAAAAGCGACGTAAGTGAGCTTCTCGGTACCAAATTCCAGAAAAGAGGCCTC
CCGAAAGGGGGGCCTTTTTTCGTTTTGGTCCTCCTTGGCGCTACGAAGACAAGGGACCGCTCTTGGACTC
CTGTTGATAGATCCAGTAATGACCTCAGAACTCCATCTGGATTTGTTCAGAACGCTCGGTTGCCGCCGGG
CGTTTTTTATTGGTGAGAATCCAGGCAATCAATCGTGCTTTCGCGAAGGCCTTGCAGGCCAACCAGATAA
GTGAAATCTAGTTCCAAACTATTTTGTCATTTTTAATTTTCGTATTAGCTTACGACGCTACACCCAGTTC
CCATCTATTTTGTCACTCTTCCCTAAATAATCCTTAAAAACTCCATTTCCACCCCTCCCAGTTCCCAACT
ATTTTGTCCGCCCACAGCGGGGCATTTTTCTTCCTGTTATGTTTGGGCGCTGCATTAATGAATCGGCCAA
CGCGCGGGGAGAGGCGGTTTGCGTATTGGGCGCTCTTCCGCTTCCTCGCTCACTGACCCGCTGCGCTCGG
TCGTTCGGCTGCGGCGAGCGGTATCAGGGGATTCCTTAAGGTATACTTTCCGCTGCATAACCCTGCTTCG
GGGTCATTATAGCGATTTTTTCGGTATATCCATCCTTTTTCGCACGATATACAGGATTTTGCCAAAGGGT
TCGTGTAGACTTTCCTTGGTGTATCCAACGGCGTCAGCC
